Addgene plasmid #138505: LbABE8e-dimer
Purpose: A-to-G base editor
Depositing lab: David Liu. Depositing organization: Broad Institute. Publication: Phage-assisted evolution of an adenine base editor with improved Cas domain compatibility and activity. Richter MF, Zhao KT, Eton E, Lapinaite A, Newby GA, Thuronyi BW, Wilson C, Koblan LW, Zeng J, Bauer DE, Doudna JA, Liu DR. Nat Biotechnol. 2020 Jul;38(7):883-891. doi: 10.1038/s41587-020-0453-z. Epub 2020 Mar 16. PubMed 32433547.
Backbone
  Vector backbone: pCMV with a BR322 origin
  Vector type: Mammalian Expression
Growth in bacteria
  Bacterial resistance: Ampicillin, 100 μg/mL
  Growth temperature: 37°C
  Growth strain: DH5alpha
  Copy number: Unknown
Gene/Insert
  Gene/Insert name: ecTadA(WT)-ecTadA(8e)-dLbCas12a
  Species: Other
  Cloning method: Unknown
Terms and licenses: Academic/Nonprofit Terms; Industry Terms: Not Available to Industry
How to cite: LbABE8e-dimer was a gift from David Liu (Addgene plasmid # 138505 ; http://n2t.net/addgene:138505 ; RRID:Addgene_138505)
