[The description below was written by a language model from this plasmid's Addgene catalogue record and pLannotate feature annotations shown in this document.]
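Description:
LbABE8e-dimer is a mammalian expression plasmid of about 8.4 kb encoding an adenine (A-to-G) base editor built on a Cas12a scaffold. The backbone is a pCMV vector that replicates in E. coli from a pBR322/ColE1-type origin and is selected with ampicillin through a β-lactamase gene under its own promoter. The copy number is recorded as unknown. Short remnants of lac regulatory elements, a lacI fragment, an SV40 promoter fragment, a multiple cloning site fragment and a bom fragment are also annotated. These appear to be backbone leftovers rather than working parts of the design.

The payload is a single open reading frame driven by the human cytomegalovirus immediate early enhancer and promoter and terminated by the bovine growth hormone polyadenylation signal. A T7 promoter lies between the CMV promoter and the coding region, which would also allow in vitro transcription. The fusion starts with two tandem copies of the E. coli tRNA adenosine deaminase TadA. According to the insert name, the first is wild-type and the second is the evolved 8e variant, hence the "dimer" designation. They are followed by LbCas12a (LbCpf1) from Lachnospiraceae bacterium ND2006, which the insert name gives as the nuclease-dead form (dLbCas12a). In this arrangement a separately supplied CRISPR RNA directs the inactive Cas12a to a target site, where the deaminase converts adenosine to inosine in the exposed single-stranded DNA. Inosine is read as guanosine, giving an A•T-to-G•C change without a double-strand break. No guide RNA cassette, linkers, nuclear localization signals or mammalian selection marker are annotated. The plasmid is suited to transient transfection for adenine base editing at Cas12a-accessible sites.
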