Features (pLannotate 1.2.2; 17 found; start..end, strand, type, name):
     19..398     +  enhancer       CMV enhancer: human cytomegalovirus immediate early enhancer
    399..602     +  promoter       CMV promoter: human cytomegalovirus (CMV) immediate early promoter
    644..662     +  promoter       T7 promoter: promoter for bacteriophage T7 RNA polymerase
    733..1209    +  CDS            tadA: TADA_ECOLI - Also known as yfhC. Experimental evidence at protein level: Swiss-Prot protein existence level 1. Catalyzes the deamination of adenosine to inosine at the wobble position 34 of tRNA(Arg2). Essential for cell viability. From Escherichia coli (strain K12).
   1330..1818    +  CDS            tadA: TADA_ECOLI - Also known as yfhC. Experimental evidence at protein level: Swiss-Prot protein existence level 1. Catalyzes the deamination of adenosine to inosine at the wobble position 34 of tRNA(Arg2). Essential for cell viability. From Escherichia coli (strain K12).
   1921..5598    +  CDS            LbCpf1: CRISPR-associated protein from Lachnospiraceae bacterium ND2006 (Zetsche et al., 2015)
   5716..5940    +  polyA_signal   bGH poly(A) signal: bovine growth hormone polyadenylation signal
   5944..5965    +  promoter       SV40 promoter (fragment): SV40 enhancer and early promoter
   5970..5986    +  misc_feature   MCS (fragment): pBluescript multiple cloning site
   6035..6051    -  protein_bind   lac operator: The lac repressor binds to the lac operator to inhibit transcription in E. coli. This inhibition can be relieved by adding lactose or isopropyl-β-D-thiogalactopyranoside (IPTG). lac repressor encoded by lacI
   6059..6089    -  promoter       lac promoter: promoter for the E. coli lac operon
   6104..6125    -  protein_bind   CAP binding site: CAP binding activates transcription in the presence of cAMP. E. coli catabolite activator protein
   6138..6230    -  CDS            lacI (fragment): lac repressor; lacI; The lac repressor binds to the lac operator to inhibit transcription in E. coli. This inhibition can be relieved by adding lactose or isopropyl-β-D-thiogalactopyranoside (IPTG).
   6413..7001    -  rep_origin     ori: high-copy-number ColE1/pMB1/pBR322/pUC origin of replication
   7172..8032    -  CDS            AmpR: β-lactamase; bla; confers resistance to ampicillin, carbenicillin, and related antibiotics
   8033..8137    -  promoter       AmpR promoter: bla
   8208..8252    -  misc_feature   bom (fragment): basis of mobility region from pBR322
>Addgene plasmid #138505 | LbABE8e-dimer | addgene full sequence | sequence record 272939 | Addgene NGS Result
GGGCCAGATATACGCGTTGACATTGATTATTGACTAGTTATTAATAGTAATCAATTACGGGGTCATTAGT
TCATAGCCCATATATGGAGTTCCGCGTTACATAACTTACGGTAAATGGCCCGCCTGGCTGACCGCCCAAC
GACCCCCGCCCATTGACGTCAATAATGACGTATGTTCCCATAGTAACGCCAATAGGGACTTTCCATTGAC
GTCAATGGGTGGAGTATTTACGGTAAACTGCCCACTTGGCAGTACATCAAGTGTATCATATGCCAAGTAC
GCCCCCTATTGACGTCAATGACGGTAAATGGCCCGCCTGGCATTATGCCCAGTACATGACCTTATGGGAC
TTTCCTACTTGGCAGTACATCTACGTATTAGTCATCGCTATTACCATGGTGATGCGGTTTTGGCAGTACA
TCAATGGGCGTGGATAGCGGTTTGACTCACGGGGATTTCCAAGTCTCCACCCCATTGACGTCAATGGGAG
TTTGTTTTGGCACCAAAATCAACGGGACTTTCCAAAATGTCGTAACAACTCCGCCCCATTGACGCAAATG
GGCGGTAGGCGTGTACGGTGGGAGGTCTATATAAGCAGAGCTGGTTTAGTGAACCGTCAGATCCGCTAGA
GATCCGCGGCCGCTAATACGACTCACTATAGGGAGAGCCGCCACCATGAAACGGACAGCCGACGGAAGCG
AGTTCGAGTCACCAAAGAAGAAGCGGAAAGTCTCTGAAGTCGAGTTTAGCCACGAGTATTGGATGAGGCA
CGCACTGACCCTGGCAAAGCGAGCATGGGATGAAAGAGAAGTCCCCGTGGGCGCCGTGCTGGTGCACAAC
AATAGAGTGATCGGAGAGGGATGGAACAGGCCAATCGGCCGCCACGACCCTACCGCACACGCAGAGATCA
TGGCACTGAGGCAGGGAGGCCTGGTCATGCAGAATTACCGCCTGATCGATGCCACCCTGTATGTGACACT
GGAGCCATGCGTGATGTGCGCAGGAGCAATGATCCACAGCAGGATCGGAAGAGTGGTGTTCGGAGCACGG
GACGCCAAGACCGGCGCAGCAGGCTCCCTGATGGATGTGCTGCACCACCCCGGCATGAACCACCGGGTGG
AGATCACAGAGGGAATCCTGGCAGACGAGTGCGCCGCCCTGCTGAGCGATTTCTTTAGAATGCGGAGACA
GGAGATCAAGGCCCAGAAGAAGGCACAGAGCTCCACCGACTCTGGAGGATCTAGCGGAGGATCCTCTGGA
AGCGAGACACCAGGCACAAGCGAGTCCGCCACACCAGAGAGCTCCGGCGGCTCCTCCGGAGGATCCTCTG
AGGTGGAGTTTTCCCACGAGTACTGGATGAGACATGCCCTGACCCTGGCCAAGAGGGCACGGGATGAGAG
GGAGGTGCCTGTGGGAGCCGTGCTGGTGCTGAACAATAGAGTGATCGGCGAGGGCTGGAACAGAGCCATC
GGCCTGCACGACCCAACAGCCCATGCCGAAATTATGGCCCTGAGACAGGGCGGCCTGGTCATGCAGAACT
ACAGACTGATTGACGCCACCCTGTACGTGACATTCGAGCCTTGCGTGATGTGCGCCGGCGCCATGATCCA
CTCTAGGATCGGCCGCGTGGTGTTTGGCGTGAGGAACTCAAAAAGAGGCGCCGCAGGCTCCCTGATGAAC
GTGCTGAACTACCCCGGCATGAATCACCGCGTCGAAATTACCGAGGGAATCCTGGCAGATGAATGTGCCG
CCCTGCTGTGCGATTTCTATCGGATGCCTAGACAGGTGTTCAATGCTCAGAAGAAGGCCCAGAGCTCCAT
CAACTCCGGAGGATCTAGCGGAGGATCCTCTGGCAGCGAGACACCAGGAACAAGCGAGTCAGCAACACCA
GAGAGCAGTGGCGGCAGCAGCGGCGGCAGCAGCAAGCTGGAGAAGTTTACAAACTGCTACTCCCTGTCTA
AGACCCTGAGGTTCAAGGCCATCCCTGTGGGCAAGACCCAGGAGAACATCGACAATAAGCGGCTGCTGGT
GGAGGACGAGAAGAGAGCCGAGGATTATAAGGGCGTGAAGAAGCTGCTGGATCGCTACTATCTGTCTTTT
ATCAACGACGTGCTGCACAGCATCAAGCTGAAGAATCTGAACAATTACATCAGCCTGTTCCGGAAGAAAA
CCAGAACCGAGAAGGAGAATAAGGAGCTGGAGAACCTGGAGATCAATCTGCGGAAGGAGATCGCCAAGGC
CTTCAAGGGCAACGAGGGCTACAAGTCCCTGTTTAAGAAGGATATCATCGAGACAATCCTGCCAGAGTTC
CTGGACGATAAGGACGAGATCGCCCTGGTGAACAGCTTCAATGGCTTTACCACAGCCTTCACCGGCTTCT
TTGATAACAGAGAGAATATGTTTTCCGAGGAGGCCAAGAGCACATCCATCGCCTTCAGGTGTATCAACGA
GAATCTGACCCGCTACATCTCTAATATGGACATCTTCGAGAAGGTGGACGCCATCTTTGATAAGCACGAG
GTGCAGGAGATCAAGGAGAAGATCCTGAACAGCGACTATGATGTGGAGGATTTCTTTGAGGGCGAGTTCT
TTAACTTTGTGCTGACACAGGAGGGCATCGACGTGTATAACGCCATCATCGGCGGCTTCGTGACCGAGAG
CGGCGAGAAGATCAAGGGCCTGAACGAGTACATCAACCTGTATAATCAGAAAACCAAGCAGAAGCTGCCT
AAGTTTAAGCCACTGTATAAGCAGGTGCTGAGCGATCGGGAGTCTCTGAGCTTCTACGGCGAGGGCTATA
CATCCGATGAGGAGGTGCTGGAGGTGTTTAGAAACACCCTGAACAAGAACAGCGAGATCTTCAGCTCCAT
CAAGAAGCTGGAGAAGCTGTTCAAGAATTTTGACGAGTACTCTAGCGCCGGCATCTTTGTGAAGAACGGC
CCCGCCATCAGCACAATCTCCAAGGATATCTTCGGCGAGTGGAACGTGATCCGGGACAAGTGGAATGCCG
AGTATGACGATATCCACCTGAAGAAGAAGGCCGTGGTGACCGAGAAGTACGAGGACGATCGGAGAAAGTC
CTTCAAGAAGATCGGCTCCTTTTCTCTGGAGCAGCTGCAGGAGTACGCCGACGCCGATCTGTCTGTGGTG
GAGAAGCTGAAGGAGATCATCATCCAGAAGGTGGATGAGATCTACAAGGTGTATGGCTCCTCTGAGAAGC
TGTTCGACGCCGATTTTGTGCTGGAGAAGAGCCTGAAGAAGAACGACGCCGTGGTGGCCATCATGAAGGA
CCTGCTGGATTCTGTGAAGAGCTTCGAGAATTACATCAAGGCCTTCTTTGGCGAGGGCAAGGAGACAAAC
AGGGACGAGTCCTTCTATGGCGATTTTGTGCTGGCCTACGACATCCTGCTGAAGGTGGACCACATCTACG
ATGCCATCCGCAATTATGTGACCCAGAAGCCCTACTCTAAGGATAAGTTCAAGCTGTATTTTCAGAACCC
TCAGTTCATGGGCGGCTGGGACAAGGATAAGGAGACAGACTATCGGGCCACCATCCTGAGATACGGCTCC
AAGTACTATCTGGCCATCATGGATAAGAAGTACGCCAAGTGCCTGCAGAAGATCGACAAGGACGATGTGA
ACGGCAATTACGAGAAGATCAACTATAAGCTGCTGCCCGGCCCTAATAAGATGCTGCCAAAGGTGTTCTT
TTCTAAGAAGTGGATGGCCTACTATAACCCCAGCGAGGACATCCAGAAGATCTACAAGAATGGCACATTC
AAGAAGGGCGATATGTTTAACCTGAATGACTGTCACAAGCTGATCGACTTCTTTAAGGATAGCATCTCCC
GGTATCCAAAGTGGTCCAATGCCTACGATTTCAACTTTTCTGAGACAGAGAAGTATAAGGACATCGCCGG
CTTTTACAGAGAGGTGGAGGAGCAGGGCTATAAGGTGAGCTTCGAGTCTGCCAGCAAGAAGGAGGTGGAT
AAGCTGGTGGAGGAGGGCAAGCTGTATATGTTCCAGATCTATAACAAGGACTTTTCCGATAAGTCTCACG
GCACACCCAATCTGCACACCATGTACTTCAAGCTGCTGTTTGACGAGAACAATCACGGACAGATCAGGCT
GAGCGGAGGAGCAGAGCTGTTCATGAGGCGCGCCTCCCTGAAGAAGGAGGAGCTGGTGGTGCACCCAGCC
AACTCCCCTATCGCCAACAAGAATCCAGATAATCCCAAGAAAACCACAACCCTGTCCTACGACGTGTATA
AGGATAAGAGGTTTTCTGAGGACCAGTACGAGCTGCACATCCCAATCGCCATCAATAAGTGCCCCAAGAA
CATCTTCAAGATCAATACAGAGGTGCGCGTGCTGCTGAAGCACGACGATAACCCCTATGTGATCGGCATC
GCCAGGGGTGAGCGCAATCTGCTGTATATCGTGGTGGTGGACGGCAAGGGCAACATCGTGGAGCAGTATT
CCCTGAACGAGATCATCAACAACTTCAACGGCATCAGGATCAAGACAGATTACCACTCTCTGCTGGACAA
GAAGGAGAAGGAGAGGTTCGAGGCCCGCCAGAACTGGACCTCCATCGAGAATATCAAGGAGCTGAAGGCC
GGCTATATCTCTCAGGTGGTGCACAAGATCTGCGAGCTGGTGGAGAAGTACGATGCCGTGATCGCCCTGG
AGGACCTGAACTCTGGCTTTAAGAATAGCCGCGTGAAGGTGGAGAAGCAGGTGTATCAGAAGTTCGAGAA
GATGCTGATCGATAAGCTGAACTACATGGTGGACAAGAAGTCTAATCCTTGTGCAACAGGCGGCGCCCTG
AAGGGCTATCAGATCACCAATAAGTTCGAGAGCTTTAAGTCCATGTCTACCCAGAACGGCTTCATCTTTT
ACATCCCTGCCTGGCTGACATCCAAGATCGATCCATCTACCGGCTTTGTGAACCTGCTGAAAACCAAGTA
TACCAGCATCGCCGATTCCAAGAAGTTCATCAGCTCCTTTGACAGGATCATGTACGTGCCCGAGGAGGAT
CTGTTCGAGTTTGCCCTGGACTATAAGAACTTCTCTCGCACAGACGCCGATTACATCAAGAAGTGGAAGC
TGTACTCCTACGGCAACCGGATCAGAATCTTCCGGAATCCTAAGAAGAACAACGTGTTCGACTGGGAGGA
GGTGTGCCTGACCAGCGCCTATAAGGAGCTGTTCAACAAGTACGGCATCAATTATCAGCAGGGCGATATC
AGAGCCCTGCTGTGCGAGCAGTCCGACAAGGCCTTCTACTCTAGCTTTATGGCCCTGATGAGCCTGATGC
TGCAGATGCGGAACAGCATCACAGGCCGCACCGACGTGGATTTTCTGATCAGCCCTGTGAAGAACTCCGA
CGGCATCTTCTACGATAGCCGGAACTATGAGGCCCAGGAGAATGCCATCCTGCCAAAGAACGCCGACGCC
AATGGCGCCTATAACATCGCCAGAAAGGTGCTGTGGGCCATCGGCCAGTTCAAGAAGGCCGAGGACGAGA
AGCTGGATAAGGTGAAGATCGCCATCTCTAACAAGGAGTGGCTGGAGTACGCCCAGACCAGCGTGAAGTC
TGGCGGCTCAAAAAGAACCGCCGACGGCAGCGAATTCGAGCCCAAGAAGAAGAGGAAAGTCTAACCGGTC
ATCATCACCATCACCATTGAGTTTAAACCCGCTGATCAGCCTCGACTGTGCCTTCTAGTTGCCAGCCATC
TGTTGTTTGCCCCTCCCCCGTGCCTTCCTTGACCCTGGAAGGTGCCACTCCCACTGTCCTTTCCTAATAA
AATGAGGAAATTGCATCGCATTGTCTGAGTAGGTGTCATTCTATTCTGGGGGGTGGGGTGGGGCAGGACA
GCAAGGGGGAGGATTGGGAAGACAATAGCAGGCATGCTGGGGATGCGGTGGGCTCTATGGCTTCTGAGGC
GGAAAGAACCAGCTGGGGCTCGATACCGTCGACCTCTAGCTAGAGCTTGGCGTAATCATGGTCATAGCTG
TTTCCTGTGTGAAATTGTTATCCGCTCACAATTCCACACAACATACGAGCCGGAAGCATAAAGTGTAAAG
CCTAGGGTGCCTAATGAGTGAGCTAACTCACATTAATTGCGTTGCGCTCACTGCCCGCTTTCCAGTCGGG
AAACCTGTCGTGCCAGCTGCATTAATGAATCGGCCAACGCGCGGGGAGAGGCGGTTTGCGTATTGGGCGC
TCTTCCGCTTCCTCGCTCACTGACTCGCTGCGCTCGGTCGTTCGGCTGCGGCGAGCGGTATCAGCTCACT
CAAAGGCGGTAATACGGTTATCCACAGAATCAGGGGATAACGCAGGAAAGAACATGTGAGCAAAAGGCCA
GCAAAAGGCCAGGAACCGTAAAAAGGCCGCGTTGCTGGCGTTTTTCCATAGGCTCCGCCCCCCTGACGAG
CATCACAAAAATCGACGCTCAAGTCAGAGGTGGCGAAACCCGACAGGACTATAAAGATACCAGGCGTTTC
CCCCTGGAAGCTCCCTCGTGCGCTCTCCTGTTCCGACCCTGCCGCTTACCGGATACCTGTCCGCCTTTCT
CCCTTCGGGAAGCGTGGCGCTTTCTCATAGCTCACGCTGTAGGTATCTCAGTTCGGTGTAGGTCGTTCGC
TCCAAGCTGGGCTGTGTGCACGAACCCCCCGTTCAGCCCGACCGCTGCGCCTTATCCGGTAACTATCGTC
TTGAGTCCAACCCGGTAAGACACGACTTATCGCCACTGGCAGCAGCCACTGGTAACAGGATTAGCAGAGC
GAGGTATGTAGGCGGTGCTACAGAGTTCTTGAAGTGGTGGCCTAACTACGGCTACACTAGAAGAACAGTA
TTTGGTATCTGCGCTCTGCTGAAGCCAGTTACCTTCGGAAAAAGAGTTGGTAGCTCTTGATCCGGCAAAC
AAACCACCGCTGGTAGCGGTGGTTTTTTTGTTTGCAAGCAGCAGATTACGCGCAGAAAAAAAGGATCTCA
AGAAGATCCTTTGATCTTTTCTACGGGGTCTGACGCTCAGTGGAACGAAAACTCACGTTAAGGGATTTTG
GTCATGAGATTATCAAAAAGGATCTTCACCTAGATCCTTTTAAATTAAAAATGAAGTTTTAAATCAATCT
AAAGTATATATGAGTAAACTTGGTCTGACAGTTACCAATGCTTAATCAGTGAGGCACCTATCTCAGCGAT
CTGTCTATTTCGTTCATCCATAGTTGCCTGACTCCCCGTCGTGTAGATAACTACGATACGGGAGGGCTTA
CCATCTGGCCCCAGTGCTGCAATTATACCGCGAGACCCACGCTCACCGGCTCCAGATTTATCAGCAATAA
ACCAGCCAGCCGGAAGGGCCGAGCGCAGAAGTGGTCCTGCAACTTTATCCGCCTCCATCCAGTCTATTAA
TTGTTGCCGGGAAGCTAGAGTAAGTAGTTCGCCAGTTAATAGTTTGCGCAACGTTGTTGCCATTGCTACA
GGCATCGTGGTGTCACGCTCGTCGTTTGGTATGGCTTCATTCAGCTCCGGTTCCCAACGATCAAGGCGAG
TTACATGATCCCCCATGTTGTGCAAAAAAGCGGTTAGCTCCTTCGGTCCTCCGATCGTTGTCAGAAGTAA
GTTGGCCGCAGTGTTATCACTCATGGTTATGGCAGCACTGCATAATTCTCTTACTGTCATGCCATCCGTA
AGATGCTTTTCTGTGACTGGTGAGTACTCAACCAAGTCATTCTGAGAATAGTGTATGCGGCGACCGAGTT
GCTCTTGCCCGGCGTCAATACGGGATAATACCGCGCCACATAGCAGAACTTTAAAAGTGCTCATCATTGG
AAAACGTTCTTCGGGGCGAAAACTCTCAAGGATCTTACCGCTGTTGAGATCCAGTTCGATGTAACCCACT
CGTGCACCCAACTGATCTTCAGCATCTTTTACTTTCACCAGCGTTTCTGGGTGAGCAAAAACAGGAAGGC
AAAATGCCGCAAAAAAGGGAATAAGGGCGACACGGAAATGTTGAATACTCATACTCTTCCTTTTTCAATA
TTATTGAAGCATTTATCAGGGTTATTGTCTCATGAGCGGATACATATTTGAATGTATTTAGAAAAATAAA
CAAATAGGGGTTCCGCGCACATTTCCCCGAAAAGTGCCACCTGACGTCGACGGATCGGGAGATCGATCTC
CCGATCCCATAGGGTCGACTCTCAGTACAATCTGCTCTGATGCCGCATAGTTAAGCCAGTATCTGCTCCC
TGCTTGTGTGTTGGAGGTCGCTGAGTAGTGCGCGAGCAAAATTTAAGCTACAACAAGGCAAGGCTTGACC
GACAATTGCATGAAGAATCTGCTTAGGGTTAGGCGTTTTGCGCTGCTTCGCGATGTAC
